Addgene plasmid #84552: pT2U2T2U2-YFP
Purpose: Hybrid reporter construct with 8 transcription factor binding sites (2 TetO, 2 UAS, 2 TetO, 2 UAS) driving EYFP
Depositing lab: Joshua Leonard. Depositing organization: Northwestern University. Publication: Multiplexing Engineered Receptors for Multiparametric Evaluation of Environmental Ligands. Hartfield RM, Schwarz KA, Muldoon JJ, Bagheri N, Leonard JN. ACS Synth Biol. 2017 Nov 17;6(11):2042-2055. doi: 10.1021/acssynbio.6b00279. Epub 2017 Aug 23. PubMed 28771312.
Backbone
  Vector backbone: pBI
  Backbone manufacturer: Clontech
  Backbone size w/o insert (bp): 3722
  Total vector size (bp): 4739
  Vector type: Mammalian Expression
Growth in bacteria
  Bacterial resistance: Ampicillin, 100 μg/mL
  Growth temperature: 37°C
  Growth strain: NEB Stable
  Copy number: High Copy
Gene/Insert
  Gene/Insert name: T2U2T2U2-EYFP
  Species: Synthetic
  Insert size (bp): 1017
  Promoter: CMV-min
  Cloning method: Restriction Enzyme; 5′ cloning site AgeI (not destroyed); 3′ cloning site HindIII (not destroyed)
  Sequencing primers: 5′ gcaatagcatcacaaatttc; 3′ cccataatttttggcagagg
Terms and licenses: Academic/Nonprofit Terms; Industry Terms: Not Available to Industry
How to cite: pT2U2T2U2-YFP was a gift from Joshua Leonard (Addgene plasmid # 84552 ; http://n2t.net/addgene:84552 ; RRID:Addgene_84552)
