[The description below was written by a language model from this plasmid's Addgene catalogue record and pLannotate feature annotations shown in this document.]
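Description:
pT2U2T2U2-YFP is a mammalian expression reporter plasmid built on the Clontech pBI backbone. It is propagated in E. coli from a high-copy ColE1/pUC-type origin and selected with ampicillin through the β-lactamase gene and its native promoter. No mammalian selection marker is recorded, so the plasmid appears suited to transient transfection. The catalogue lists a total size of 4739 bp, while the depositor's full sequence used for annotation is 4728 nt, a small discrepancy the record does not explain.

The payload is a synthetic hybrid promoter driving EYFP. According to the catalogue, eight transcription factor binding sites are arranged as two TetO, two UAS, two TetO and two UAS, placed upstream of a minimal CMV promoter. The minimal promoter has little activity on its own, so EYFP output depends on recruitment of activators to these sites: TetR-based transactivators such as tTA at the tet operators, and Gal4 DNA-binding-domain fusions at the UAS elements. The automated annotation detects tet operators and fragments matching a Tet-responsive promoter next to the reverse-strand EYFP coding sequence, but it does not call the UAS sites, which are known only from the catalogue description. EYFP is terminated by an SV40 polyadenylation signal. On the other side of the regulatory region lie a rabbit β-globin intron and poly(A) signal, apparently remnants of the second arm of the bidirectional pBI design, with no second gene annotated there. Short lacI, str and large T antigen matches are probably incidental backbone fragments.

The associated work concerns multiplexing engineered receptors, and the construct serves as a fluorescent readout that integrates signals from two distinct synthetic transcription factors.
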