Features (pLannotate 1.2.2; 17 found; start..end, strand, type, name):
      1..573     +  intron         β-globin intron: intron from rabbit β-globin gene
    577..699     +  CDS            HBB: HBB_COLGU - Experimental evidence at transcript level: Swiss-Prot protein existence level 2. Involved in oxygen transport from the lung to the various peripheral tissues. From Colobus guereza (Mantled guereza) (Eastern black-and-white colobus monkey).
    774..829     +  polyA_signal   β-globin poly(A) signal: rabbit β-globin polyadenylation signal (Gil and Proudfoot, 1987)
   1155..1208    -  CDS            lacI (fragment): lac repressor; lacI; The lac repressor binds to the lac operator to inhibit transcription in E. coli. This inhibition can be relieved by adding lactose or isopropyl-β-D-thiogalactopyranoside (IPTG).
   1391..1979    -  rep_origin     ori: high-copy-number ColE1/pMB1/pBR322/pUC origin of replication
   2150..3010    -  CDS            AmpR: β-lactamase; bla; confers resistance to ampicillin, carbenicillin, and related antibiotics
   3011..3115    -  promoter       AmpR promoter: bla
   3251..3349    +  CDS            str (fragment): STR_KLEPN - Protein inferred from homology: Swiss-Prot protein existence level 3. The aminoglycoside phosphotransferases achieve inactivation of their antibiotic substrates by phosphorylation. From Klebsiella pneumoniae.
   3352..3423    +  CDS            str (fragment): STR_KLEPN - Protein inferred from homology: Swiss-Prot protein existence level 3. The aminoglycoside phosphotransferases achieve inactivation of their antibiotic substrates by phosphorylation. From Klebsiella pneumoniae.
   3440..3523    +  CDS            large T antigen (fragment): large T antigen from SV40 (simian virus 40)
   3546..3680    +  polyA_signal   SV40 poly(A) signal: SV40 polyadenylation signal
   3705..4424    -  CDS            EYFP: enhanced YFP mammalian codon-optimized
   4529..4565    -  promoter       tight TRE promoter (fragment): Tet-responsive promoter PTight, consisting of seven tet operator sequences followed by the minimal CMV promoter
   4607..4625    +  protein_bind   tet operator: tetO; bacterial operator O2 for the tetR and tetA genes tetracycline repressor TetR
   4625..4646    +  promoter       tight TRE promoter (fragment): Tet-responsive promoter PTight, consisting of seven tet operator sequences followed by the minimal CMV promoter
   4685..4703    +  protein_bind   tet operator: tetO; bacterial operator O2 for the tetR and tetA genes tetracycline repressor TetR
   4703..4724    +  promoter       tight TRE promoter (fragment): Tet-responsive promoter PTight, consisting of seven tet operator sequences followed by the minimal CMV promoter
>Addgene plasmid #84552 | pT2U2T2U2-YFP | depositor full sequence | sequence record 169198 | pT2U2T2U2-YFP sequence 4728 bps
GTGAGTTTGGGGACCCTTGATTGTTCTTTCTTTTTCGCTATTGAAAAATTCATGTTATATGGAGGGGGCA
AAGTTTTCAGGGTGTTGTTTAGAATGGGAAGATGTCCCTTGTATCACCATGGACCCTCATGATAATTTTG
TTTCTTTCACTTTCTACTCTGTTGACAACCATTGTCTCCTCTTATTTTCTTTTCATTTTCTGTAACTTTT
TTCGTTAAACTTTAGCTTGCATTTGTAACGAATTTTTAAATTCACTTTCGTTTATTTGTCAGATTGTAAG
TACTTTCTCTAATCACTTTTTTTTCAAGGCAATCAGGGTAATTATATTGTACTTCAGCACAGTTTTAGAG
AACAATTGTTATAATTAAATGATAAGGTAGAATATTTCTGCATATAAATTCTGGCTGGCGTGGAAATATT
CTTATTGGTAGAAACAACTACATCCTGGTAATCATCCTGCCTTTCTCTTTATGGTTACAATGATATACAC
TGTTTGAGATGAGGATAAAATACTCTGAGTCCAAACCGGGCCCCTCTGCTAACCATGTTCATGCCTTCTT
CTTTTTCCTACAGCTCCTGGGCAACGTGCTGGTTGTTGTGCTGTCTCATCATTTTGGCAAAGAATTCACT
CCTCAGGTGCAGGCTGCCTATCAGAAGGTGGTGGCTGGTGTGGCCAATGCCCTGGCTCACAAATACCACT
GAGATCGATCTTTTTCCCTCTGCCAAAAATTATGGGGACATCATGAAGCCCCTTGAGCATCTGACTTCTG
GGTAATAAAGGAAATTTATTTTCATTGCAATAGTGTGTGGGAATTTTTTGTGTCTCTCACTCGGAAGGAC
ATATGGGAGGGCAAATCATTTAAAACATCAGAATGAGTATTTGGTTTAGAGTTTGGCAACATATGCCATA
TGCTGGCTGCCATGAACAAAGGTGGCTATAAAGAGGTCATCAGTATATGAAACAGCCCCCTGCTGTCCAT
TCCTTATTCCATAGAAAAGCCTTGACTTGAGGTTAGATTTTTTTTATATTTTGTTTTGTGTTATTTTTTT
CTTTAACATCCCTAAAATTTTCCTTACATGTTTTACTAGCCAGATTTTTCCTCCTCTCCTGACTACTCCC
AGTCATAGCTGTCCCTCTTCTCTTATGAACTCGACTGCATTAATGAATCGGCCAACGCGCGGGGAGAGGC
GGTTTGCGTATTGGGCGCTCTTCCGCTTCCTCGCTCACTGACTCGCTGCGCTCGGTCGTTCGGCTGCGGC
GAGCGGTATCAGCTCACTCAAAGGCGGTAATACGGTTATCCACAGAATCAGGGGATAACGCAGGAAAGAA
CATGTGAGCAAAAGGCCAGCAAAAGGCCAGGAACCGTAAAAAGGCCGCGTTGCTGGCGTTTTTCCATAGG
CTCCGCCCCCCTGACGAGCATCACAAAAATCGACGCTCAAGTCAGAGGTGGCGAAACCCGACAGGACTAT
AAAGATACCAGGCGTTTCCCCCTGGAAGCTCCCTCGTGCGCTCTCCTGTTCCGACCCTGCCGCTTACCGG
ATACCTGTCCGCCTTTCTCCCTTCGGGAAGCGTGGCGCTTTCTCAATGCTCACGCTGTAGGTATCTCAGT
TCGGTGTAGGTCGTTCGCTCCAAGCTGGGCTGTGTGCACGAACCCCCCGTTCAGCCCGACCGCTGCGCCT
TATCCGGTAACTATCGTCTTGAGTCCAACCCGGTAAGACACGACTTATCGCCACTGGCAGCAGCCACTGG
TAACAGGATTAGCAGAGCGAGGTATGTAGGCGGTGCTACAGAGTTCTTGAAGTGGTGGCCTAACTACGGC
TACACTAGAAGGACAGTATTTGGTATCTGCGCTCTGCTGAAGCCAGTTACCTTCGGAAAAAGAGTTGGTA
GCTCTTGATCCGGCAAACAAACCACCGCTGGTAGCGGTGGTTTTTTTGTTTGCAAGCAGCAGATTACGCG
CAGAAAAAAAGGATCTCAAGAAGATCCTTTGATCTTTTCTACGGGGTCTGACGCTCAGTGGAACGAAAAC
TCACGTTAAGGGATTTTGGTCATGAGATTATCAAAAAGGATCTTCACCTAGATCCTTTTAAATTAAAAAT
GAAGTTTTAAATCAATCTAAAGTATATATGAGTAAACTTGGTCTGACAGTTACCAATGCTTAATCAGTGA
GGCACCTATCTCAGCGATCTGTCTATTTCGTTCATCCATAGTTGCCTGACTCCCCGTCGTGTAGATAACT
ACGATACGGGAGGGCTTACCATCTGGCCCCAGTGCTGCAATGATACCGCGAGACCCACGCTCACCGGCTC
CAGATTTATCAGCAATAAACCAGCCAGCCGGAAGGGCCGAGCGCAGAAGTGGTCCTGCAACTTTATCCGC
CTCCATCCAGTCTATTAATTGTTGCCGGGAAGCTAGAGTAAGTAGTTCGCCAGTTAATAGTTTGCGCAAC
GTTGTTGCCATTGCTACAGGCATCGTGGTGTCACGCTCGTCGTTTGGTATGGCTTCATTCAGCTCCGGTT
CCCAACGATCAAGGCGAGTTACATGATCCCCCATGTTGTGCAAAAAAGCGGTTAGCTCCTTCGGTCCTCC
GATCGTTGTCAGAAGTAAGTTGGCCGCAGTGTTATCACTCATGGTTATGGCAGCACTGCATAATTCTCTT
ACTGTCATGCCATCCGTAAGATGCTTTTCTGTGACTGGTGAGTACTCAACCAAGTCATTCTGAGAATAGT
GTATGCGGCGACCGAGTTGCTCTTGCCCGGCGTCAATACGGGATAATACCGCGCCACATAGCAGAACTTT
AAAAGTGCTCATCATTGGAAAACGTTCTTCGGGGCGAAAACTCTCAAGGATCTTACCGCTGTTGAGATCC
AGTTCGATGTAACCCACTCGTGCACCCAACTGATCTTCAGCATCTTTTACTTTCACCAGCGTTTCTGGGT
GAGCAAAAACAGGAAGGCAAAATGCCGCAAAAAAGGGAATAAGGGCGACACGGAAATGTTGAATACTCAT
ACTCTTCCTTTTTCAATATTATTGAAGCATTTATCAGGGTTATTGTCTCATGAGCGGATACATATTTGAA
TGTATTTAGAAAAATAAACAAATAGGGGTTCCGCGCACATTTCCCCGAAAAGTGCCACCTGACGTCTAAG
AAACCATTATTATCATGACATTAACCTATAAAAATAGGCGTATCACGAGGCCCTTTCGTCTTCACTCGAC
GCTGGTCGAGCTGATACTTCCCGTCCGCCAGGGGACATGCCGGCGATGCTGAAGGTCGCGCGCATTCCCG
ATGAAGAGGCCGGTTACCGCCTGTTGACCTGGTGGGACGGGCAGGGCGCCGCCCGAGTCTTGCCTCGGCG
GCGGGCGCTCTGCTCATGGAGCGCGCGTCCGGGGACCTTGCACAGATAGCGTGGTCCGGCCAGACGACGA
GGCTTGCAGGATCATAATCAGCCATACCACATTTGTAGAGGTTTTACTTGCTTTAAAAAACCTCCCACAC
CTCCCCCTGAACCTGAAACATAAAATGAATGCAATTGTTGTTGTTAACTTGTTTATTGCAGCTTATAATG
GTTACAAATAAAGCAATAGCATCACAAATTTCACAAATAAAGCATTTTTTTCACTGCATTCTAGTTGTGG
TTTGTCCAAACTCATCAATGTATCTTATCATGTCTGGATCCTCTAGAACTAGGTCGACAAGCTTTTACTT
GTACAGCTCGTCCATGCCGAGAGTGATCCCGGCGGCGGTCACGAACTCCAGCAGGACCATGTGATCGCGC
TTCTCGTTGGGGTCTTTGCTCAGGGCGGACTGGTAGCTCAGGTAGTGGTTGTCGGGCAGCAGCACGGGGC
CGTCGCCGATGGGGGTGTTCTGCTGGTAGTGGTCGGCGAGCTGCACGCTGCCGTCCTCGATGTTGTGGCG
GATCTTGAAGTTCACCTTGATGCCGTTCTTCTGCTTGTCGGCCATGATATAGACGTTGTGGCTGTTGTAG
TTGTACTCCAGCTTGTGCCCCAGGATGTTGCCGTCCTCCTTGAAGTCGATGCCCTTCAGCTCGATGCGGT
TCACCAGGGTGTCGCCCTCGAACTTCACCTCGGCGCGGGTCTTGTAGTTGCCGTCGTCCTTGAAGAAGAT
GGTGCGCTCCTGGACGTAGCCTTCGGGCATGGCGGACTTGAAGAAGTCGTGCTGCTTCATGTGGTCGGGG
TAGCGGGCGAAGCACTGCAGGCCGTAGCCGAAGGTGGTCACGAGGGTGGGCCAGGGCACGGGCAGCTTGC
CGGTGGTGCAGATGAACTTCAGGGTCAGCTTGCCGTAGGTGGCATCGCCCTCGCCCTCGCCGGACACGCT
GAACTTGTGGCCGTTTACGTCGCCGTCCAGCTCGACCAGGATGGGCACCACCCCGGTGAACAGCTCCTCG
CCCTTGCTCACCATACTAGCGCGGCCTCGACGATATCTCTAGAGCTGAGAACTTCAGGCAGGCTGGATCG
GTCCCGGTGTCTTCTATGGAGGTCAAAACAGCGTGGATGGCGTCTCCAGGCGATCTGACGGTTCACTAAA
CGAGCTCTGCTTATAGGGTACCCGGAGTACTGTCCTCCGCGGAGTACTGTCCTCCGTCCCTATCAGTGAT
AGAGATCCCTATCAGTGATAGAGAACCGGCCGGAGTACTGTCCTCCGCGGAGTACTGTCCTCCGTCCCTA
TCAGTGATAGAGATCCCTATCAGTGATAGAGAACCGGT
