>Addgene plasmid #84552 | pT2U2T2U2-YFP | addgene partial sequence | sequence record 169196 | Bglob-intron-R 5'-TTTGCCCCCTCCATATAACA-3'
TCAAGGGTCCCCAAACTCACACCGGTTCTCTATCACTGATAGGGATCTCTATCACTGATAGGGACGGAGG
ACAGTACTCCGCGGAGGACAGTACTCCGGCCGGTTCTCTATCACTGATAGGGATCTCTATCACTGATAGG
GACGGAGGACAGTACTCCGCGGAGGACAGTACTCCGGGTACCCTATAAGCAGAGCTCGTTTAGTGAACCG
TCAGATCGCCTGGAGACGCCATCCACGCTGTTTTGACCTCCATAGAAGACACCGGGACCGATCCAGCCTG
CCTGAAGTTCTCAGCTCTAGAGATATCGTCGAGGCCGCGCTAGTATGGTGAGCAAGGGCGAGGAGCTGTT
CACCGGGGTGGTGCCCATCCTGGTCGAGCTGGACGGCGACGTAAACGGCCACAAGTTCAGCGTGTCCGGC
GAGGGCGAGGGCGATGCCACCTACGGCAAGCTGACCCTGAAGTTCATCTGCACCACCGGCAAGCTGCCCG
TGCCCTGGCCCACCCTCGTGACCACCTTCGGCTACGGCCTGCAGTGCTTCGCCCGCTACCCCGACCACAT
GAAGCAGCACGACTTCTTCAAGTCCGCCATGCCCGAAGGCTACGTCCAGGAGCGCACCATCTTCTTCAAG
GACGACGGCAACTACAAGACCCGCGCCGAGGTGAAGTTCGAGGGCGACACCCTGGTGAACCGCATCGAGC
TGAAGGGCATCGACTTCAAGGAGGACGGCAACATCCTGGGGCACAAGCTGGAGTACAACTACAACAGCCA
CAACGTCTATATCATGGCCGACAAGCAGAAGAACGGCATCAAGGTGAACTTCAAGATCCGCCACAACATC
GAG
