>Addgene plasmid #84552 | pT2U2T2U2-YFP | addgene partial sequence | sequence record 169197 | EBV-rev 5'-GTGGTTTGTCCAAACTCATC-3'
AACTAGGTCGACAAGCTTTTACTTGTACAGCTCGTCCATGCCGAGAGTGATCCCGGCGGCGGTCACGAAC
TCCAGCAGGACCATGTGATCGCGCTTCTCGTTGGGGTCTTTGCTCAGGGCGGACTGGTAGCTCAGGTAGT
GGTTGTCGGGCAGCAGCACGGGGCCGTCGCCGATGGGGGTGTTCTGCTGGTAGTGGTCGGCGAGCTGCAC
GCTGCCGTCCTCGATGTTGTGGCGGATCTTGAAGTTCACCTTGATGCCGTTCTTCTGCTTGTCGGCCATG
ATATAGACGTTGTGGCTGTTGTAGTTGTACTCCAGCTTGTGCCCCAGGATGTTGCCGTCCTCCTTGAAGT
CGATGCCCTTCAGCTCGATGCGGTTCACCAGGGTGTCGCCCTCGAACTTCACCTCGGCGCGGGTCTTGTA
GTTGCCGTCGTCCTTGAAGAAGATGGTGCGCTCCTGGACGTAGCCTTCGGGCATGGCGGACTTGAAGAAG
TCGTGCTGCTTCATGTGGTCGGGGTAGCGGGCGAAGCACTGCAGGCCGTAGCCGAAGGTGGTCACGAGGG
TGGGCCAGGGCACGGGCAGCTTGCCGGTGGTGCAGATGAACTTCAGGGTCAGCTTGCCGTAGGTGGCATC
GCCCTCGCCCTCGCCGGACACGCTGAACTTGTGGCCGTTTACGTCGCCGTCCAGCTCGACCAGGATGGGC
ACCACCCCGGTGAACAGCTCCTCGCCCTTGCTCACCATACTAGCGCGGCCTCGACGATATCTCTAGAGCT
GAGAACTTCAGGCAGGCTGGATCGGTCCCGGTGTCTTCTATGGAGGTCAAAACAGCGTGGATGGCGTCTC
CAGGCGATCTGACGGTTCACTAAACGAGCTCTGCTTATAGGGTACCCGGAGTACTGTCCTCCGCGGAGTA
CTGTCC
